>Addgene plasmid #162699 | pCB | addgene full sequence | sequence record 356741 | Addgene NGS Result
CCTGTTAGCGGTACGGAAGTTTCACGGACCGAGAAGGTAACTGGCAACGAATCCGGTGTCTGCCGTAACG
TTACCGGCACCGAATACATGAGTAATGAAGCTCACTTTTCTCTATGTGGAACAGCCGCAAAGCCTTCACA
AGCGGATAAAGTCATGTTCGGCGCCACAGCACGAACGCATCAAGTGGTCAGTGGCAGTGATGAATTCAGG
CCCTCTTCTGTTACGGGTAACGAATCGGGTGCAAAACGCACAATTACCGGCTCGCAGTACGCAGACGAAG
GTCTTGCGCGACTCACGATCAACGGAGCACCTGCAAAAGTAGCCAGAACCCACACCTTTGCGGGCTCTGA
CGTTACCGGCACGGAAATCGGTCGCTCTACTCGCGTAACTGGTGATGAAAGCGGTTCGTGTCGTTCAATC
TCAGGCACCGAGTATCTCAGTAACGAGCAATTCCAATCCTTTTGTGACACAAAACCTCAACGCAGCCCGT
TCAAGGTTGGCCAAGATCGCACGAACAAGGGTCAGTCTGTGACTGGTAACTTGGTTGATCGTTCCGAACT
GGTTACAGGTAACGAACCAGGTTCATGCTCTCGGGTTACAGGCTCTCAGTATGGCCAAAGCAAAATCTGC
GGTGGTGGCGTGGGAAAAGTGCGCTCAATGCGCACCCTTCGCGGCACCTCAGTATCTGGCCAACAGCTAG
ATCATGCCCCAAAGATGTCCGGTGACGAGCGCGGCGGGTGCATGCCCGTCACCGGTAATGAGTACTACGG
TCGTGAACATTTCGAACCGTTTTGTACGAGCACCCCAGAGCCCGAAGCTCAATCAACTGAACAATCATTG
ACCTGTGAAGGACAAATTATTAGCGGCACTTCAGTTGACGCCAGTGATTTGGTCACAGGAAATGAAATCG
GTGAACAGCAACTCATCAGCGGTGACGCCTATGTTGGCGCGCAGCAGACAGGTTGCCTTCCCACTAGTCC
ACGCTTCAACCAAACTGGCAATGTTCAGTCAATGGGTTTTAAGAACACCAATCAGCCAGAACAAAACTTT
GCACCAGGTGAAGTAATGCCTACTGACTTTAGTATTCAAACCCCAGCTCGCTCGGCTCAGAATCGCATTA
CAGGTAACGACATTGCGCCCTCAGGTCGCATTACAGGCCCTGGTATGCTGGCAACCGGCTTGATTACAGG
AACCCCCGAATTCAGGCACGCTGCGCGCGAGTTGGTTGGTTCTCCACAACCCATGGCAATGGCCATGGCC
AACCGTAATAAGGCTGCTCAAGCACCTGTTGTGCAGCCAGAAGTGGTTGCAACTCAGGAAAAGCCTGAGT
TGGTATGTGCACCAAGAAGCGATCAAATGGATCGTGTGAGTGGCGAAGGCAAAGAACGTTGCCACATCAC
TGGCGATGACTGGTCAGTTAACAAGCACATCACCGGTACAGCCGGTCAATGGGCGAGTGGTCGCAACCCT
TCCATGCGCGGTAATGCGCGTGTGGTCGAAACCAGCGCGTTTGCCAATCGCAATGTGCCAAAACCTGAAA
AGCCGGGCTCCAAGATCACGGGCAGTAGTGGTAATGACACCCAAGGTAGTCTGATCACTTACTCCGGCGG
CGCGCGCGGTTGATTAAGTAAAGTGTAACGATCATGAACACCCGTAACACACGAAGCAAGCAACGCGCAC
CGTTTGGTGTTAGCTCATCAGTCAAACCTCGGCTTGACTTGATTGAGCAAGCACCAAACCCTGCCTATGA
CCGCCATCCTGCTTGCATAACGTTGCCTGAGCGTACCTGCCGGCACCCGTTAACTGACCTTGAAGCCAAC
GAACAACTGGGTCGTTGCGAGGATAGCGTCAAGAACCGTTTTGATCGCGTTATCCCTTTCTTGCAAGTTG
TTGCTGGCATTCCTCTTGGTCTGGATTATGTTACCCGTGTTCAAGAATTAGCCCAGTCGTCGCTTGGACA
TACGCTGCCCGAAGAATTACTCAAAGATAATTGGATCAGTGGGCACAATTTAAAAGGCATTTTTGGCTAC
GCGACTGCTAAAGCACTAACAGCAGCCACGGAACAATTCAGTCGTAAAATAATGTCTGAGAAGGACGATT
CCGCATCGGCCATTGGCTTCTTCCTGGATTGCGGGTTCCACGCAGTGGACATAAGCCCTTGTGCCGATGG
TCGTCTCAAAGGGTTACTGCCTTACATATTGCGTTTGCCCCTTACGGCATTCACCTATCGTAAAGCCTAC
GCAGGCTCGATGTTCGATATTGAAGATGATCTGGCACAGTGGGAGAAAAATGAACTCCGCCGTTATCGTG
AAGGTGTTCCAAATACAGCGGATCAGCCAACACGATACCTGAAAATTGCTGTGTATCATTTCAGCACCTC
TGACCCGACACACTCTGGCTGCGCGGCACACGGCAGTAATGATCGTGCAGCACTGGAAGCGGCTTTAACC
CAGCTGATGAAATTCAGAGAAGCGGTTGAAAATGCCCATTGCTGCGGCGCAAGTATCGATATTTTACTGA
TTGGCGTTGATACGGATACGGATGCCATTCGCGTTCATATTCCGGATAGCAAAGGTTTTTTGAATCCGTA
TCGTTATGTTGACAACACAGTAACTTATGCGCAAACACTACATCTGGCGCCGGATGAGGCTCGTGTGATT
ATTCACGAAGCAATTCTCAACGCAAACCGCAGCGATGGTTGGGCTAAAGGAAATGGAGTAGCCAGCGAGG
GGATGCGTCGTTTTATTGGTCAGCTTTTGATCAACAACCTCTCGCAAATCGATTACGTAGTAAATCGTCA
TGGTGGTCGCTATCCACCCAATGATATTGGTCATGCTGAGCGATATATCAGTGTTGGTGATGGTTTTGAT
GAAGTTCAAATCCGGAATTTAGCCTACTACGCGCATTTGGATACGGTTGAAGAAAATGCGATTGATGTGG
ATGTGGGAATCAAAATTTTCACCAAACTTAATTTGAGTCGAGGTTTACCGATTCCGATTGCCATCCACTA
TCGCTATGACCCCAATGTTCCAGGCTCCAGAGAAAGAACCGTGGTCAAAGCAAGACGGATATACAACGCC
ATTAAAGAGCGGTTCTCATCCTTGGATGAGCAGAATCTATTGCAGTTTCGTTTGAGCGTTCAGGCGCAGG
ATATCGGAAGCCCGATTGAAGAGGTTGCATCCGCATGAAAATCATGCAAGTTGAGAAAACGTTGGTTTCA
ACAAACCGTATTGCTGATATGGGTCACAAACCACTATTAGTGGTATGGGAGAAACCGGGCGCGCCCAGGC
AGGTCGCCGTGGATGCGATTGGCTGCATACCGGGCGATTGGGTTTTGTGCGTTGGGTCATCGGCAGCACG
AGAGGCTGCAGGAAGCAAGTCTTATCCCTCTGATTTGACGATTATCGGGATTATTGATCAGTGGAATGGT
GAGTAATGGAAGTAATGCGCGTTCGTTCCGACCTAATCGCAACACGCAGGATTCCCGGTCTTAAAAATAT
CTCTTTGCGTGTCATGGAGGATGCTACGGGTAAGGTCAGTGTCGCTTGCGATCCCATTGGCGTTCCCGAG
GGATGTTGGGTCTTTACGATTAGCGGCTCTGCCGCTCGGTTTGGCGTGGGTGATTTTGAGATTCTCACGG
ATTTGACGATTGGTGGCATCATCGATCACTGGGTAACTTGACCATCGCTAGATGAGTTGATTTTGAATGA
GTCTTTATTGAGGAGAGAAGAAATGGCAGCAGTAACAGGTATTGCACTGGGTATGATTGAAACACGTGGT
CTGGTTCCAGCGATTGAAGCTGCCGATGCCATGACCAAGGCCGCCGAAGTACGTTTGGTTGGCCGTCAAT
TTGTTGGTGGTGGTTACGTGACCGTTTTGGTCCGTGGTGAAACCGGTGCCGTCAACGCAGCAGTTCGTGC
GGGCGCTGATGCCTGCGAACGAGTCGGCGATGGTCTGGTCGCGGCGCATATCATTGCCCGTGTCCATTCC
GAAGTCGAAAACATCCTGCCGAAAGCCCCTGAAGCTTAAGGATTGGGAAAGACGAACCGGCGCAGGCTTG
TTCCGGTTCTTTGCATAAAGTGACAGCTTAGGAGTTTATTTAAATGGCTGATGTAACTGGTATTGCTCTG
GGTATGATCGAAACACGTGGCTTAGTTCCTGCGATTGAAGCAGCGGACGCCATGACTAAAGCGGCTGAAG
TGCGTTTGGTCGGTCGTCAATTTGTTGGTGGCGGTTACGTCACCGTATTGGTTCGGGGCGAAACAGGCGC
TGTTAACGCCGCTGTTCGTGCTGGCGCCGATGCTTGCGAACGTGTTGGTGATGGCTTGGTTGCTGCGCAC
ATCATTGCGCGTGTCCACTCAGAAGTAGAAAACATTCTGCCTAAGGCGCCACAAGCCTAAGTCAGATATT
CCTAAGACGGCTCACTTCGGCGACACCCGTCGCCGAAACCGTCTAACCAAATTTCTGGGCTCGTTCTGAA
CGTGCTCAACACTAGTTTTAGAGGATCTGTTATGGCAACGACTCACGGTATTGCCCTGGGCATGATTGAA
ACACGAGGATTGGTTCCTGCCATTGAAGCCGCAGATGCCATGACCAAAGCGGCGGAAGTCCGTCTGGTCG
GACGATCATTTGTTGGCGGCGGTTACGTGACCGTAATGGTTCGTGGTGAGACAGGTGCAGTAAATGCTGC
CGTTCGTGCGGGTGCTGACGCCTGTGAACGTGTTGGCGATGGCCTGGTTGCTGCGCACATCATTGCGCGC
GTTCATTCTGAAGTTGAGATCATCCTACCCGAGACGCCCGAAGACTCAGATTCCGCGTGGTGTATCGCAA
ATCTGAATAGCTAATGTCTAGTAGGGAAGATGCGCATGAACAACATTGATTTGCGCGTCTATTCGTTTAT
CGATTCGCTTCAACCGCAGCTTGCATCCTATCTTGCGACATCATCGCAAGGCTTTCTTCCCGTTCCGGGT
GATGCCTGCTTGTGGATTGAAGTCGCGCCGGGCATGGCCGTCCATCGCCTCAGTGATATTGCGCTAAAGG
CCACGAACGTTCGTCTCGGCGAACAGGTAGTCGAGCGTGCTTTTGGCTCGATGGAAATTCATTACCGAAA
CCAAAGCGACGTTCTCGCATCCGGTGAGGCCGTTTTAAGAGAAATCAATCACGCGCAAGAAGATCGTCTG
CCTTGTCGCATCGCATGGAAAGAGATCATTCGAGCGATTACCCCCGATCATGCCACCTTGATCAATCGCC
AGTTGCGTAAAGGCTCTATGCTGTTGCCGGGCAAAAGCATGTTCATCCTTGAAACAGAACCGGCAGGTTA
TATTGTTCAGGCTGCCAACGAGGCCGAGAAAGCAGCTCATGTGACTCTGATCGATGTACGTGCTTTTGGT
AACTTTGGTCGCCTGACCATGATGGGCAGCGAAGCGGAAACCGAAGAAGCCATGCGGGCGGCTGAGGCCA
CAATCGCAAGCATCAACGCGCGTGCGCGTCGCGCTGAAGGGTTCTAAATCATGATTAATTCCTAATTTTT
GTTGACACTCTATCATTGATAGAGTTATTTTACCACTCCCTATCAGTGATAGAGAAAAGTGAAAAAAAGC
CAGCCAGTAGTAAGAGGGGGAATTCCGCATGCATCATCACCATCACCACAGCAAGCCAGATCGTGTTGTT
TTGATCGGCGTTGCCGGTGACTCCGGTTGCGGCAAATCAACCTTCCTAAATCGCCTTGCCGACTTGTTTG
GTACGGAATTGATGACGGTCATCTGCTTGGATGACTATCACAGTCTCGATCGCAAGGGCCGGAAGGAAGC
AGGCGTAACGGCTTTGGATCCCCGCGCCAACAACTTTGACTTGATGTATGAACAGGTCAAGGCGTTGAAG
AACGGCGAAACGATCATGAAGCCGATCTACAACCATGAAACCGGCTTGATCGATCCGCCCGAAAAAATCG
AACCCAATCGCATCATTGTGATCGAGGGTCTGCATCCGCTTTACGACGAGCGCGTGCGTGAACTGCTCGA
TTTCAGCGTTTACCTCGACATCGATGACGAAGTCAAAATCGCTTGGAAGATCCAACGCGATATGGCAGAA
CGCGGCCACTCCTACGAAGATGTCCTCGCCTCGATCGAAGCGCGCCGCCCTGACTTCAAGGCCTACATTG
AGCCCCAGCGTGGCCATGCGGACATCGTCATCCGCGTCATGCCGACCCAGCTAATCCCCAATGACACCGA
GCGCAAGGTGCTGCGGGTGCAGTTGATCCAACGGGAAGGCCGCGATGGTTTTGAGCCGGCTTACCTGTTC
GACGAAGGTTCGACCATCCAGTGGACGCCCTGCGGTCGTAAGCTGACCTGCTCCTATCCGGGCATTCGCT
TAGCCTACGGCCCTGACACCTACTACGGTCACGAAGTCTCAGTGCTTGAGGTCGACGGTCAGTTCGAGAA
CCTCGAAGAGATGATCTACGTCGAGGGCCACCTCAGCAAGACCGACACGCAGTACTACGGTGAGTTGACC
CACCTGCTGCTACAGCACAAAGATTACCCGGGTTCGAACAACGGCACGGGTCTGTTCCAAGTGCTGACCG
GCCTGAAAATGCGGGCGGCCTATGAGCGTTTGACCTCCCAAGCAGCACCCGTCGCCGCTAGTGTCTAGAT
GGAATTCCTGCAGCCCGGGGGATCCCATGGTACGCGTGCTAGAGGCATCAAATAAAACGAAAGGCTCAGT
CGAAAGACTGGGCCTTTCGTTTTATCTGTTGTTTGTCGGTGAACGCTCTCCTGAGTAGGACAAATCCGCC
GCCGCTAGCAGTTCGTAGACGGAAACAAACGCAGAATCCAAGCAAAAGGGAATAAGGGCGACACGGAAAT
GTTGAATACTCATACTCTTCCTTTTTCAATATTATTGAAGCATTTATCAGGGTTATGTCCACTGGGTTCG
TGCCTTCATCCGGATATCCAGGAACTGTTAAGACCCACTTTCACATTTAAGTTGTTTTTCTAATCCGCAT
ATGATCAATTCAAGGCCGAATAAGAAGGCTGGCTCTGCACCTTGGTGATCAAATAATTCGATAGCTTGTC
GTAATAATGGCGGCATACTATCAGTAGTAGGTGTTTCCCTTTCTTCTTTAGCGACTTGATGCTCTTGATC
TTCCAATACGCAACCTAAAGTAAAATGCCCCACAGCGCTGAGTGCATATAATGCATTCTCTAGTGAAAAA
CCTTGTTGGCATAAAAAGGCTAATTGATTTTCGAGAGTTTCATACTGTTTTTCTGTAGGCCGTGTACCTA
AATGTACTTTTGCTCCATCGCGATGACTTAGTAAAGCACATCTAAAACTTTTAGCGTTATTACGTAAAAA
ATCTTGCCAGCTTTCCCCTTCTAAAGGGCAAAAGTGAGTATGGTGCCTATCTAACATCTCAATGGCTAAG
GCGTCGAGCAAAGCCCGCTTATTTTTTACATGCCAATACAATGTAGGCTGCTCTACACCTAGCTTCTGGG
CGAGTTTACGGGTTGTTAAACCTTCGATTCCGACCTCATTAAGCAGCTCTAATGCGCTGTTAATCACTTT
ACTTTTATCTAATCTAGACATACTCTTCCTTTTTCAATATTATTGAAGCATTTATCAGGGTTATTGTCTC
ATGAGCGGATACATATTTGAATGTATTTAGAAAAATAAACAAATAGGGGTTCCGCGTTTCCCTCGACAAT
TCGCGCTAGACCTAGGGCGTTCGGCTGCGGCGAGCGGTATCAGCTCACTCAAAGGCGGTAATACGGTTAT
CCACAGAATCAGGGGATAACGCAGGAAAGAACATGTGAGCAAAAGGCCAGCAAAAGGCCAGGAACCGTAA
AAAGGCCGCGTTGCTGGCGTTTTTCCATAGGCTCCGCCCCCCTGACGAGCATCACAAAAATCGACGCTCA
AGTCAGAGGTGGCGAAACCCGACAGGACTATAAAGATACCAGGCGTTTCCCCCTGGAAGCTCCCTCGTGC
GCTCTCCTGTTCCGACCCTGCCGCTTACCGGATACCTGTCCGCCTTTCTCCCTTCGGGAAGCGTGGCGCT
TTCTCATAGCTCACGCTGTAGGTATCTCAGTTCGGTGTAGGTCGTTCGCTCCAAGCTGGGCTGTGTGCAC
GAACCCCCCGTTCAGCCCGACCGCTGCGCCTTATCCGGTAACTATCGTCTTGAGTCCAACCCGGTAAGAC
ACGACTTATCGCCACTGGCAGCAGCCACTGGTAACAGGATTAGCAGAGCGAGGTATGTAGGCGGTGCTAC
AGAGTTCTTGAAGTGGTGGCCTAACTACGGCTACACTAGAAGGACAGTATTTGGTATCTGCGCTCTGCTG
AAGCCAGTTACCTTCGGAAAAAGAGTTGGTAGCTCTTGATCCGGCAAACAAACCACCGCTGGTAGCGGTG
GTTTTTTTGTTTGCAAGCAGCAGATTACGCGCAGAAAAAAAGGATCTCAAGAAGATCCTTTGATCTTTTC
TACGGGGTCTGACGCTCAGTGGAACGAAAACTCACGTTAAGGGATTTTGGTCATGACTAGTGCTTGGATT
CTCACCAATAAAAAACGCCCGGCGGCAACCGAGCGTTCTGAACAAATCCAGATGGAGTTCTGAGGTCATT
ACTGGATCTATCAACAGGAGTCCAAGCGAGCTCTCGAACCCCAGAGTCCCGCTCAGAAGAACTCGTCAAG
AAGGCGATAGAAGGCGATGCGCTGCGAATCGGGAGCGGCGATACCGTAAAGCACGAGGAAGCGGTCAGCC
CATTCGCCGCCAAGCTCTTCAGCAATATCACGGGTAGCCAACGCTATGTCCTGATAGCGGTCCGCCACAC
CCAGCCGGCCACAGTCGATGAATCCAGAAAAGCGGCCATTTTCCACCATGATATTCGGCAAGCAGGCATC
GCCATGGGTCACGACGAGATCCTCGCCGTCGGGCATGCGCGCCTTGAGCCTGGCGAACAGTTCGGCTGGC
GCGAGCCCCTGATGCTCTTCGTCCAGATCATCCTGATCGACAAGACCGGCTTCCATCCGAGTACGTGCTC
GCTCGATGCGATGTTTCGCTTGGTGGTCGAATGGGCAGGTAGCCGGATCAAGCGTATGCAGCCGCCGCAT
TGCATCAGCCATGATGGATACTTTCTCGGCAGGAGCAAGGTGAGATGACAGGAGATCCTGCCCCGGCACT
TCGCCCAATAGCAGCCAGTCCCTTCCCGCTTCAGTGACAACGTCGAGCACAGCTGCGCAAGGAACGCCCG
TCGTGGCCAGCCACGATAGCCGCGCTGCCTCGTCCTGCAGTTCATTCAGGGCACCGGACAGGTCGGTCTT
GACAAAAAGAACCGGGCGCCCCTGCGCTGACAGCCGGAACACGGCGGCATCAGAGCAGCCGATTGTCTGT
TGTGCCCAGTCATAGCCGAATAGCCTCTCCACCCAAGCGGCCGGAGAACCTGCGTGCAATCCATCTTGTT
CAATCATGCGAAACGATCCTCATCCTGTCTCTTGATCAGATCTTGATCCCCTGCGCCATCAGATCCTTGG
CGGCAAGAAAGCCATCCAGTTTACTTTGCAGGGCTTCCCAACCTTACCAGAGGGCGCCCCAGCTGGCAAT
TCCGACGTCTAAGAAACCATTATTATCATGACATTAACCTATAAAAATAGGCGTATCACGAGGCCCTTTC
GTCTTCACCTCGAGTCCCTATCAGTGATAGAGATTGACATCCCTATCAGTGATAGAGATACTGAGCACAT
CAGCAGGACGCACTGACCGAATTCATTAAAGAGGAGAAAGGTACCATGGCAGTTAAAAAGTATAGTGCTG
GTGTAAAAGAATACCGGCAGACCTATTGGATGCCGGAATACACACCGTTGGATTCCGACATCCTTGCATG
CTTCAAAATCACCCCACAACCGGGTGTTGATCGCGAAGAAGCCGCAGCCGCGGTTGCAGCAGAATCTTCA
ACCGGCACATGGACCACCGTGTGGACCGATTTGCTGACCGACATGGACTACTACAAAGGCCGTGCCTATC
GCATTGAAGACGTACCCGGTGACGATGCGGCATTCTATGCCTTTATCGCCTACCCAATCGACCTGTTCGA
AGAAGGGTCAGTTGTTAACGTGTTTACCTCACTGGTTGGTAACGTGTTCGGCTTCAAAGCGGTACGCGGC
CTGCGTCTGGAAGATGTTCGCTTCCCACTCGCCTACGTTAAAACCTGTGGCGGCCCACCGCACGGTATTC
AAGTCGAACGCGACAAGATGAACAAATATGGTCGCCCACTGTTGGGTTGCACCATCAAGCCAAAACTTGG
TTTGTCTGCGAAAAACTACGGCCGTGCCGTATACGAGTGCCTCCGTGGCGGCCTCGACTTCACTAAAGAT
GATGAAAACATCAATTCTCAGCCGTTCATGCGCTGGCGCGATCGCTTCTTGTTCGTACAAGACGCGACCG
AAACTGCTGAAGCCCAAACCGGCGAACGCAAAGGCCATTACCTCAACGTAACGGCGCCAACTCCTGAAGA
AATGTACAAGCGCGCAGAATTCGCCAAAGAAATTGGCGCGCCAATCATTATGCACGACTACATCACCGGT
GGCTTCACGGCCAACACTGGCTTGGCCAAGTGGTGTCAAGACAACGGCGTACTGCTGCACATCCACCGTG
CGATGCATGCGGTTATCGACCGTAACCCGAACCACGGTATTCACTTCCGTGTTCTGACCAAGATTCTGCG
TTTGTCGGGTGGCGATCACCTGCACACCGGTACCGTTGTCGGCAAACTGGAAGGCGACCGTGCCTCTACT
CTGGGCTGGATTGATTTGCTCCGCGAATCGTTTATCCCTGAAGATCGCTCGCGCGGTATCTTCTTCGATC
AAGACTGGGGTTCAATGCCAGGCGTATTCGCTGTGGCCTCTGGTGGTATTCACGTATGGCACATGCCTGC
GCTGGTTAACATCTTTGGTGACGACTCTGTCCTCCAATTCGGTGGCGGTACGCTGGGTCATCCATGGGGC
AACGCTGCCGGTGCTGCTGCCAACCGTGTTGCTCTGGAAGCCTGCGTAGAAGCGCGTAACCAAGGCCGCG
ATATCGAAAAAGAAGGCAAAGAAATTCTGACTGCTGCTGCACAGCACAGCCCAGAACTGAAGATTGCCAT
GGAAACTTGGAAAGAGATCAAATTCGAATTTGACACTGTCGACAAACTCGACACTCAAAATCGTTGATCC
CTCGTACCACACAACATACTAAGGTGAGTAACCATGGCTGAAATGCAGGATTACAAGCAAAGCCTCAAAT
ATGAGACTTTCTCTTATCTTCCACCCATGAACGCGGAACGCATCCGCGCTCAAATCAAGTACGCAATTGC
TCAAGGCTGGAGCCCCGGCATTGAGCACGTAGAAGTGAAAAACTCCATGAACCAATATTGGTACATGTGG
AAACTTCCCTTCTTCGGCGAACAAAATGTCGACAACGTGTTGGCTGAAATTGAAGCGTGTCGTAGTGCGT
ATCCAACACACCAGGTCAAACTGGTGGCTTATGACAACTATGCGCAAAGCTTAGGTCTGGCCTTCGTGGT
CTACCGCGGCAACTAAGTCAAGTCTGTCATTGCGCTGTGCGTTTCTCTACGCACAGCACTTATTCAAGAT
GGGGTCAAACATGCCTTCACAGTCAGGAATGAATCCTGCCGACCTGAGCGGACTCTCTGGCAAGGAACTG
GCACGCGCACGCCGCGCTGCACTATCCAAGCAAGGGAAAGCAGCTGTTTCTAATAAAACGGCTAGCGTAA
ACCGTAGCACTAAACAGGCGGCATCTTCGATCAATACAAATCAGGTGCGCTCTTCTGTAAATGAAGTGCC
CACTGATTACCAAATGGCGGATCAATTGTGCTCTACGATTGATCATGCTGACTTTGGTACCGAAAGCAAT
CGCGTTAGAGATCTCTGCCGTCAACGCAGAGAGGCACTATCAACTATCGGTAAAAAAGCGGTTAAAACCA
ACGGCAAGCCGTCGGGTCGCGTTCGACCACAGCAATCAGTGGTTCACAACGACGCAATGATCGAAAATGC
CGGTGATACTAACCAATCATCGTCCACTTCATTAAATAATGAACTTTCCGAAATCTGCTCCATAGCAGAC
GACATGCCGGAGCGTTTTGGTTCACAAGCCAAAACCGTCCGTGATATCTGCCGTGCACGCCGTCAAGCGC
TCTCTGAGCGTGGAACTCGCGCCGTGCCGCCAAAGCCGCAATCTCAAGGTGGTCCAGGACGCAATGGCTA
TCAAATTGATGGATACCTAGATACCGCACTTCATGGCCGCGATGCCGCCAAGCGCCACCGTGAAATGCTC
TGTCAATACGGCCGCGGCACAGCACCTTCCTGCAAGCCAACAGGCCGTGTCAAAAATTCTGTACAGTCGG
GCAACGCAGCGCCAAAAAAGGTTGAAACCGGTCACACCCTATCCGGCGGATCTGTTACGGGCACGCAAGT
GGATCGTAAATCTCATGTGACTGGAAACGAGCCGGGCACTTGCCGAGCAGTCACGGGCACCGAGTACGTA
GGTACTGAGCAATTCACCTCTTTTTGCAATACCAGCCCCAAGCCAAATGCGACGAAGGTCAATGTGACCA
CAACGGCTCGTGGTCGC
Features (pLannotate 1.2.2; 23 found; start..end, strand, type, name):
   1644..3185    +  CDS            csoS3: CSOCA_HALNC - Also known as ORF1 From Halothiobacillus neapolitanus (strain ATCC 23641 / c2) (Thiobacillus neapolitanus).
   3185..3433    +  CDS            csoS4A: CSS4A_HALNC - Also known as orfA From Halothiobacillus neapolitanus (strain ATCC 23641 / c2) (Thiobacillus neapolitanus).
   3436..3678    +  CDS            csoS4B: CSS4B_HALNC - Also known as orfB From Halothiobacillus neapolitanus (strain ATCC 23641 / c2) (Thiobacillus neapolitanus).
   3733..4026    +  CDS            csoS1C: CSOSC_HALNC - Also known as Orf1 From Halothiobacillus neapolitanus (strain ATCC 23641 / c2) (Thiobacillus neapolitanus).
   4104..4397    +  CDS            csoS1A: CSOSA_HALNC - Also known as csoS1 From Halothiobacillus neapolitanus (strain ATCC 23641 / c2) (Thiobacillus neapolitanus).
   4512..4841    +  CDS            csoS1B: CSOSB_HALNC - Also known as Orf3 From Halothiobacillus neapolitanus (strain ATCC 23641 / c2) (Thiobacillus neapolitanus).
   4866..5504    +  CDS            csoS1D: CSOSD_HALNC - Experimental evidence at protein level: Swiss-Prot protein existence level 1. Unlike beta-carboxysomes, alpha-carboxysomes (Cb) can form without cargo protein. CsoS2 is essential for Cb formation and is also capable of targeting foreign proteins to the Cb. The Cb shell assembles with the aid of CsoS2; CsoS1A, CsoS1B and CsoS1C form the majority of the shell while CsoS4A and CsoS4B form vertices. CsoS1D forms pseudohexamers that probably control metabolite flux into and out of the shell. From Halothiobacillus neapolitanus (strain ATCC 23641 / c2) (Thiobacillus neapolitanus).
   5531..5586    +  promoter       tetR/tetA promoters: tetR; overlapping promoters for bacterial tetR and tetA
   5668..6627    +  CDS            KPPR_ARATH (fragment): Experimental evidence at protein level: Swiss-Prot protein existence level 1. From Arabidopsis thaliana (Mouse-ear cress).
   6652..6675    -  misc_feature   MCS (fragment): pBluescript multiple cloning site
   6699..6785    +  terminator     rrnB T1 terminator: Escherichia coli rrnB; transcription terminator T1 from the E. coli rrnB gene
   6834..6873    -  CDS            AmpR (fragment): β-lactamase; bla; confers resistance to ampicillin, carbenicillin, and related antibiotics
   6874..6916    -  promoter       AmpR promoter (fragment): bla
   6958..7581    -  CDS            TetR: tetracycline repressor TetR; tetR from transposon Tn10; TetR binds to the tetracycline operator tetO to inhibit transcription. This inhibition can be relieved by adding tetracycline or doxycycline.
   7582..7686    -  promoter       AmpR promoter: bla
   7862..8450    -  rep_origin     ori: high-copy-number ColE1/pMB1/pBR322/pUC origin of replication
   8538..8632    -  terminator     lambda t0 terminator: transcription terminator from phage lambda
   8666..9457    -  CDS            neo: KKA2_KLEPN - Also known as kan, nptII. Experimental evidence at protein level: Swiss-Prot protein existence level 1. Resistance to kanamycin, neomycin, paromomycin, ribostamycin, butirosin and gentamicin B. From Klebsiella pneumoniae.
   9489..9608    -  CDS            tnpA (fragment): TN5P_ECOLX - Also known as tnp. Experimental evidence at protein level: Swiss-Prot protein existence level 1. Mediates transposition of transposon Tn5 by a 'cut and paste' mechanism. First, the monomeric transposase binds the 19 bp inverted DNA repeats flanking the transposon. Then, dimerization of the DNA- bound transposase creates a synaptic DNA complex. After nicking of the first DNA strand, excision of the transposon proceeds through a series of intermediates. The transposase then mediates the insertion of the transposon at a new site by strand transfer. The activity of the wild- type tran
   9675..9748    +  promoter       PLtetO-1 promoter: modified phage lambda PL promoter with tet operator sites (Lutz and Bujard, 1997)
   9776..11194   +  CDS            cbbL: RBL1_HALNC - Experimental evidence at protein level: Swiss-Prot protein existence level 1. Alpha-carboxysomes are able to assemble in the absence of RuBisCO, unlike beta-carboxysomes. The RuBisCO large subunit is required for enzyme integration into carboxysomes; replacing it with the carboxysomally targeted gene (Tcr_0838, AC Q31HD9) of H.crungenus places RuBisCO in the carboxysome, while the non-carboxysomal large subunit of H.crungenus (Tcr_0427, AC Q31IK0) is not incorporated in the carboxysome. From Halothiobacillus neapolitanus (strain ATCC 23641 / c2) (Thiobacillus neapolitanus).
  11234..11563   +  CDS            cbbS: RBS_HALNC - Also known as rbcS. Experimental evidence at protein level: Swiss-Prot protein existence level 1. RuBisCO catalyzes two reactions: the carboxylation of D- ribulose 1,5-bisphosphate, the primary event in carbon dioxide fixation, as well as the oxidative fragmentation of the pentose substrate. Both reactions occur simultaneously and in competition at the same active site (Ref.3, PubMed:18258595, PubMed:18974784). There are estimated to be 270 RuBisCO heterohexadecamers per carboxysome (Ref.6). From Halothiobacillus neapolitanus (strain ATCC 23641 / c2) (Thiobacillus neapolitanus).
  11631..1620    +  CDS            csoS2 (across the origin): CSOS2_HALNC - Experimental evidence at protein level: Swiss-Prot protein existence level 1. Unlike beta-carboxysomes, alpha-carboxysomes (Cb) can form without cargo protein. CsoS2 is essential for Cb formation and is also capable of targeting foreign proteins to the Cb. The Cb shell assembles with the aid of CsoS2; CsoS1A, CsoS1B and CsoS1C form the majority of the shell while CsoS4A and CsoS4B form vertices. CsoS1D forms pseudohexamers that probably control metabolite flux into and out of the shell. From Halothiobacillus neapolitanus (strain ATCC 23641 / c2) (Thiobacillus neapolitanus).
