[The description below was written by a language model from this plasmid's Addgene catalogue record and pLannotate feature annotations shown in this document.]
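Description:
pCB is a 12.6 kb bacterial expression plasmid built on pFE21, a pZE21 derivative that combines the PLtetO-1 promoter with a constitutively expressed tetR gene. It replicates in E. coli from a high-copy ColE1/pUC-type origin and is selected with kanamycin through the neo (nptII) gene, which is followed by the lambda t0 terminator. In the annotation, TetR sits directly downstream of a bla (AmpR) promoter, which fits the constitutive repressor expression described for the backbone. Short fragments of AmpR, Tn5 transposase and a pBluescript polylinker appear to be cloning remnants with no intact function.

The roughly 9.5 kb insert, assembled by Gibson cloning, carries the alpha-carboxysome operon of Halothiobacillus neapolitanus as derived from pHnCB10. Downstream of PLtetO-1 the genes run in a single orientation. They begin with cbbL and cbbS, the rubisco large and small subunits, then csoS2, the scaffolding protein essential for carboxysome assembly, and csoS3, the carboxysomal carbonic anhydrase. Next come csoS4A and csoS4B (shell vertex proteins), csoS1C, csoS1A and csoS1B (the major shell proteins), and csoS1D, a pseudohexamer thought to gate metabolite flux.

A second tet-regulated promoter element follows the operon and precedes a phosphoribulokinase coding sequence, ending at the rrnB T1 terminator. The automated annotation matched this gene to an Arabidopsis homologue, but the catalogue record identifies prk as coming from Synechococcus elongatus. TetR repression should make both units inducible with tetracycline-class inducers. The plasmid thus supplies rubisco, its substrate-generating kinase and the encapsulating compartment, and was used to reconstitute a bacterial CO2-concentrating mechanism in E. coli.
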