Addgene plasmid #162699: pCB
Purpose: Expresses pHnCB10 derived carboxysome operon and prk
Depositing lab: David Savage. Depositing organization: University of California, Berkeley. Publication: Functional reconstitution of a bacterial CO2 concentrating mechanism in E. coli. Flamholz AI, Dugan E, Blikstad C, Gleizer S, Ben-Nissan R, Amram S, Antonovsky N, Ravishankar S, Noor E, Bar-Even A, Milo R, Savage D. Elife. 2020 Oct 21;9. pii: 59882. doi: 10.7554/eLife.59882. PubMed 33084575.
Backbone
  Vector backbone: pFE21 (derived from pZE21 under PLtet0-1 and constitutive tetR)
  Backbone size w/o insert (bp): 3127
  Total vector size (bp): 12617
  Vector type: Bacterial Expression
Growth in bacteria
  Bacterial resistance: Kanamycin, 50 μg/mL
  Growth temperature: 37°C
  Growth strain: Top10
  Copy number: High Copy
Gene/Insert
  Gene/Insert name: pHnCB10 derived carboxysome operon, prk
  Species: H. neapolitanus and S. elongatus
  Insert size (bp): 9490
  Promoter: PLtet0-1 promoter
  Cloning method: Gibson Cloning
  Sequencing primers: 5′ gaaagccatccagtttactttgca; 3′ GCGTTCACCGACAAACAACA
Terms and licenses: Academic/Nonprofit Terms; Industry Terms: Not Available to Industry
Depositor comments: See annotated sequence under Supplemental Documents section.
How to cite: pCB was a gift from David Savage (Addgene plasmid # 162699 ; http://n2t.net/addgene:162699 ; RRID:Addgene_162699)
